>Addgene plasmid #43202 | I-TGTT | depositor partial sequence | sequence record 58467 | I-TGTT sequence 424 bps
CGTCTCCTGACCCCAGAGCAGGTAGTGGCCATTGCCTCGAATGGAGGGGGCAAACAGGCGTTGGAAACCG
TACAACGATTGCTGCCGGTGCTGTGCCAAGCGCACGGACTCACCCCAGAGCAGGTCGTGGCAATCGCGAG
CAATAACGGCGGAAAACAGGCTTTGGAAACGGTGCAGAGGCTCCTTCCAGTGCTGTGCCAAGCGCACGGC
CTCACCCCAGAGCAGGTCGTGGCCATTGCCTCGAATGGAGGGGGCAAACAGGCGTTGGAAACCGTACAAC
GATTGCTGCCGGTGCTGTGCCAAGCGCACGGATTAACCCCAGAGCAGGTCGTGGCCATTGCCTCGAATGG
AGGGGGCAAACAGGCGTTGGAAACCGTACAACGATTGCTGCCGGTGCTGTGCCAAGCGCACGGCTTAAGA
GACG
