>Addgene plasmid #43202 | I-TGTT | addgene partial sequence | sequence record 61977 | M13-F20 5'-TGTAAAACGACGGCCAGT-3'
AGGGCGAATTGGGCCCTCTAGATGCATGCTCGAGCGGCCGCCAGTGTGATGGATATCTGCAGAATTCGCC
CTTAAGTATCTTTCCTGTGCCCACGTCTCTTAAGCCGTGCGCTTGGCACAGCACCGGCAGCAATCGTTGT
ACGGTTTCCAACGCCTGTTTGCCCCCTCCATTCGAGGCAATGGCCACGACCTGCTCTGGGGTTAATCCGT
GCGCTTGGCACAGCACCGGCAGCAATCGTTGTACGGTTTCCAACGCCTGTTTGCCCCCTCCATTCGAGGC
AATGGCCACGACCTGCTCTGGGGTGAGGCCGTGCGCTTGGCACAGCACTGGAAGGAGCCTCTGCACCGTT
TCCAAAGCCTGTTTTCCGCCGTTATTGCTCGCGATTGCCACGACCTGCTCTGGGGTGAGTCCGTGCGCTT
GGCACAGCACCGGCAGCAATCGTTGTACGGTTTCCAACGCCTGTTTGCCCCCTCCATTCGAGGCAATGGC
CACTACCTGCTCTGGGGTCAGGAGACGCGCTAGGACGGCATCTATATAAGGGCGAATTCCAGCACACTGG
CGGCCGTTACTAGTGGATCCGAGCTCGGTACCAAGCTTGATGCATAGCTTGAGTATTCTATAGTGTCACC
TAAATAGCTTGGCGTAATCATGGTCATAGCTGTTTCCTGTGTGAAATTGTTATCCGCTCACAATTCCACA
CAACATACGAGCCGGAAGCATAAAGTGTAAAGCCTGGGGTGCCTAATGAGTGAGCTAACTCACATTAATT
GCGTTGCGCTCACTGCCCGCTTTCCAGTCGGGAAACCTGTCGTGCCAGCTGCATTAATGAATCGGCCAAC
GCGCGGGGAGAGGCGGTTTGCGTATTGGGCGCTCTTCCGCTTCCTCGCTCACTGACTCGCTGCGCTCGGT
CGTTCGGCTGCGGCGAGCGGTATCAGCTCACTCAAAGGCGGTAATACGGTTATCCACAGAATC
