[The description below was written by a language model from this plasmid's Addgene catalogue record.]
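Description:
I-TGTT is a bacterial cloning plasmid built on the commercial pCRII-TOPO backbone (about 4 kb without insert), carrying a 424 bp synthetic insert introduced by TOPO cloning. It is a high-copy plasmid maintained in E. coli, and the record lists both ampicillin and kanamycin resistance, consistent with the dual markers carried by this backbone. No feature table is provided, so the origin of replication and other backbone elements are not itemised. The listed sequencing primers (T7 on one side, M13 reverse on the other) indicate that the insert sits in the standard TOPO cloning site, flanked by those priming sites.

The record does not say what the insert encodes beyond its name and synthetic origin. The associated publication describes a TALEN genome-editing system for generating human stem cell-based disease models. The name, a four-nucleotide string with a positional-looking prefix, together with an insert size that would fit roughly four TALE repeats of about 100 bp each, suggests that this is one member of a library of pre-assembled TALE repeat modules, here recognising the bases T, G, T and T. That reading is an inference from the name and context, not a stated fact. As a cloning-only vector, the plasmid has no recorded mammalian promoter, reporter or expression cassette. It most plausibly serves as a storage and source plasmid from which the module is taken for assembly into full-length TALE nuclease arrays in a separate expression vector. The record does not state the assembly scheme or the meaning of the "I" prefix.
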