Addgene plasmid #43202: I-TGTT
Depositing lab: Chad Cowan & Kiran Musunuru. Depositing organization: Harvard University. Publication: A TALEN Genome-Editing System for Generating Human Stem Cell-Based Disease Models. Ding Q, Lee YK, Schaefer EA, Peters DT, Veres A, Kim K, Kuperwasser N, Motola DL, Meissner TB, Hendriks WT, Trevisan M, Gupta RM, Moisan A, Banks E, Friesen M, Schinzel RT, Xia F, Tang A, Xia Y, Figueroa E, Wann A, Ahfeldt T, Daheron L, Zhang F, Rubin LL, Peng LF, Chung RT, Musunuru K, Cowan CA. Cell Stem Cell. 2012 Dec 12. pii: S1934-5909(12)00645-5. doi: 10.1016/j.stem.2012.11.011. PubMed 23246482.
Backbone
  Vector backbone: pCRII-TOPO
  Backbone manufacturer: Invitrogen
  Backbone size w/o insert (bp): 3973
  Vector type: Bacterial Cloning
Growth in bacteria
  Bacterial resistance: Ampicillin and Kanamycin, 100 & 50 μg/mL
  Growth temperature: 37°C
  Growth strain: Top10
  Copy number: High Copy
Gene/Insert
  Gene/Insert name: I-TGTT
  Species: Synthetic
  Insert size (bp): 424
  Cloning method: TOPO Cloning
  Sequencing primers: 5′ T7; 3′ M13-rev
Terms and licenses: Academic/Nonprofit Terms; Industry Terms: Not Available to Industry
How to cite: I-TGTT was a gift from Chad Cowan & Kiran Musunuru (Addgene plasmid # 43202 ; http://n2t.net/addgene:43202 ; RRID:Addgene_43202)
